>Addgene plasmid #224484 | pME V5-mTagBFP2 (JDW 830) | addgene full sequence | sequence record 447102 | Addgene NGS Result
CTTTCCTGCGTTATCCCCTGATTCTGTGGATAACCGTATTACCGCCTTTGAGTGAGCTGATACCGCTCGC
CGCAGCCGAACGACCGAGCGCAGCGAGTCAGTGAGCGAGGAAGCGGAAGAGCGCCCAATACGCAAACCGC
CTCTCCCCGCGCGTTGGCCGATTCATTAATGCAGCTGGCACGACAGGTTTCCCGACTGGAAAGCGGGCAG
TGAGCGCAACGCAATTAATACGCGTACCGCTAGCCAGGAAGAGTTTGTAGAAACGCAAAAAGGCCATCCG
TCAGGATGGCCTTCTGCTTAGTTTGATGCCTGGCAGTTTATGGCGGGCGTCCTGCCCGCCACCCTCCGGG
CCGTTGCTTCACAACGTTCAAATCCGCTCCCGGCGGATTTGTCCTACTCAGGAGAGCGTTCACCGACAAA
CAACAGATAAAACGAAAGGCCCAGTCTTCCGACTGAGCCTTTCGTTTTATTTGATGCCTGGCAGTTCCCT
ACTCTCGCGTTAACGCTAGCATGGATGTTTTCCCAGTCACGACGTTGTAAAACGACGGCCAGTCTTAAGC
TCGGGCCCCAAATAATGATTTTATTTTGACTGATAGTGACCTGTTCGTTGCAACAAATTGATGAGCAATG
CTTTTTTATAATGCCAACTTTGTACAAAAAAGCAGGCTGGATCCACTAGTGCTAGCGCCACCATGGGTAA
GCCTATCCCTAACCCTCTCCTCGGTCTCGATTCTACGGGTGGTGCTGGTGGTATGGTGTCTAAGGGCGAA
GAGCTGATTAAGGAGAACATGCACATGAAGCTGTACATGGAGGGCACCGTGGACAACCATCACTTCAAGT
GCACATCCGAGGGCGAAGGCAAGCCCTACGAGGGCACCCAGACCATGAGAATCAAGGTGGTCGAGGGCGG
CCCTCTCCCCTTCGCCTTCGACATCCTGGCTACTAGCTTCCTCTACGGCAGCAAGACCTTCATCAACCAC
ACCCAGGGCATCCCCGACTTCTTCAAGCAGTCCTTCCCTGAGGGCTTCACATGGGAGAGAGTCACCACAT
ACGAAGACGGGGGCGTGCTGACCGCTACCCAGGACACCAGCCTCCAGGACGGCTGCCTCATCTACAACGT
CAAGATCAGAGGGGTGAACTTCACATCCAACGGCCCTGTGATGCAGAAGAAAACACTCGGCTGGGAGGCC
TTCACCGAGACGCTGTACCCCGCTGACGGCGGCCTGGAAGGCAGAAACGACATGGCCCTGAAGCTCGTGG
GCGGGAGCCATCTGATCGCAAACGCCAAGACCACATATAGATCCAAGAAACCCGCTAAGAACCTCAAGAT
GCCTGGCGTCTACTATGTGGACTACAGACTGGAAAGAATCAAGGAGGCCAACAACGAGACCTACGTCGAG
CAGCACGAGGTGGCAGTGGCCAGATACTGCGACCTCCCTAGCAAACTGGGGCACAAGCTTAATTAAGGCG
CGCCCTCGAGAGATCTCCCAGCTTTCTTGTACAAAGTTGGCATTATAAGAAAGCATTGCTTATCAATTTG
TTGCAACGAACAGGTCACTATCAGTCAAAATAAAATCATTATTTGCCATCCAGCTGATATCCCCTATAGT
GAGTCGTATTACATGGTCATAGCTGTTTCCTGGCAGCTCTGGCCCGTGTCTCAAAATCTCTGATGTTACA
TTGCACAAGATAAAAATATATCATCATGAACAATAAAACTGTCTGCTTACATAAACAGTAATACAAGGGG
TGTTATGAGCCATATTCAACGGGAAACGTCGAGGCCGCGATTAAATTCCAACATGGATGCTGATTTATAT
GGGTATAAATGGGCTCGCGATAATGTCGGGCAATCAGGTGCGACAATCTATCGCTTGTATGGGAAGCCCG
ATGCGCCAGAGTTGTTTCTGAAACATGGCAAAGGTAGCGTTGCCAATGATGTTACAGATGAGATGGTCAG
ACTAAACTGGCTGACGGAATTTATGCCTCTTCCGACCATCAAGCATTTTATCCGTACTCCTGATGATGCA
TGGTTACTCACCACTGCGATCCCCGGAAAAACAGCATTCCAGGTATTAGAAGAATATCCTGATTCAGGTG
AAAATATTGTTGATGCGCTGGCAGTGTTCCTGCGCCGGTTGCATTCGATTCCTGTTTGTAATTGTCCTTT
TAACAGCGATCGCGTATTTCGTCTCGCTCAGGCGCAATCACGAATGAATAACGGTTTGGTTGATGCGAGT
GATTTTGATGACGAGCGTAATGGCTGGCCTGTTGAACAAGTCTGGAAAGAAATGCATAAACTTTTGCCAT
TCTCACCGGATTCAGTCGTCACTCATGGTGATTTCTCACTTGATAACCTTATTTTTGACGAGGGGAAATT
AATAGGTTGTATTGATGTTGGACGAGTCGGAATCGCAGACCGATACCAGGATCTTGCCATCCTATGGAAC
TGCCTCGGTGAGTTTTCTCCTTCATTACAGAAACGGCTTTTTCAAAAATATGGTATTGATAATCCTGATA
TGAATAAATTGCAGTTTCATTTGATGCTCGATGAGTTTTTCTAATCAGAATTGGTTAATTGGTTGTAACA
CTGGCAGAGCATTACGCTGACTTGACGGGACGGCGCAAGCTCATGACCAAAATCCCTTAACGTGAGTTAC
GCGTCGTTCCACTGAGCGTCAGACCCCGTAGAAAAGATCAAAGGATCTTCTTGAGATCCTTTTTTTCTGC
GCGTAATCTGCTGCTTGCAAACAAAAAAACCACCGCTACCAGCGGTGGTTTGTTTGCCGGATCAAGAGCT
ACCAACTCTTTTTCCGAAGGTAACTGGCTTCAGCAGAGCGCAGATACCAAATACTGTTCTTCTAGTGTAG
CCGTAGTTAGGCCACCACTTCAAGAACTCTGTAGCACCGCCTACATACCTCGCTCTGCTAATCCTGTTAC
CAGTGGCTGCTGCCAGTGGCGATAAGTCGTGTCTTACCGGGTTGGACTCAAGACGATAGTTACCGGATAA
GGCGCAGCGGTCGGGCTGAACGGGGGGTTCGTGCACACAGCCCAGCTTGGAGCGAACGACCTACACCGAA
CTGAGATACCTACAGCGTGAGCTATGAGAAAGCGCCACGCTTCCCGAAGGGAGAAAGGCGGACAGGTATC
CGGTAAGCGGCAGGGTCGGAACAGGAGAGCGCACGAGGGAGCTTCCAGGGGGAAACGCCTGGTATCTTTA
TAGTCCTGTCGGGTTTCGCCACCTCTGACTTGAGCGTCGATTTTTGTGATGCTCGTCAGGGGGGCGGAGC
CTATGGAAAAACGCCAGCAACGCGGCCTTTTTACGGTTCCTGGCCTTTTGCTGGCCTTTTGCTCACATGT
T
Features (pLannotate 1.2.2; 11 found; start..end, strand, type, name):
    121..213     +  CDS            lacI (fragment): lac repressor; lacI; The lac repressor binds to the lac operator to inhibit transcription in E. coli. This inhibition can be relieved by adding lactose or isopropyl-β-D-thiogalactopyranoside (IPTG).
    268..295     -  terminator     rrnB T2 terminator: transcription terminator T2 from the E. coli rrnB gene
    427..470     +  terminator     rrnB T1 terminator: Escherichia coli rrnB; transcription terminator T1 from the E. coli rrnB gene
    517..553     -  CDS            lacZα (fragment): LacZα fragment of β-galactosidase; lacZ fragment
    569..668     +  protein_bind   attL1: mutant version of attL; recombination site for the Gateway® LR reaction LR Clonase™
    696..737     +  CDS            V5 tag: epitope tag from simian virus 5
    753..1463    +  CDS            mTagBFP2: mTagBFP2 is a basic (constitutively fluorescent) blue fluorescent protein published in 2011, derived from Entacmaea quadricolor. It is reported to be a very rapidly-maturing monomer with very low acid sensitivity.
   1487..1585    -  protein_bind   attL2: mutant version of attL; recombination site for the Gateway® LR reaction LR Clonase™
   1603..1621    -  promoter       T7 promoter: promoter for bacteriophage T7 RNA polymerase
   1755..2564    +  CDS            KanR: aminoglycoside phosphotransferase; aph(3')-Ia; confers resistance to kanamycin in bacteria or G418 (Geneticin®) in eukaryotes
   2711..3299    +  rep_origin     ori: high-copy-number ColE1/pMB1/pBR322/pUC origin of replication
