[The description below was written by a language model from this plasmid's Addgene catalogue record and pLannotate feature annotations shown in this document.]
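Description:
pME V5-mTagBFP2 (JDW 830) is a Gateway middle entry clone built on the pDONR221 backbone, part of a MultiSite Gateway toolkit intended for assembling expression constructs for vertebrate model systems. It is a small plasmid of about 3.4 kb that is maintained in E. coli at high copy through a ColE1/pUC-type origin and selected with kanamycin via the aminoglycoside phosphotransferase (KanR) gene. As in other pDONR221-derived entry clones, rrnB T1 and T2 transcription terminators lie upstream of the recombination cassette to insulate it from read-through transcription. A T7 promoter sits just outside attL2, facing back toward the insert. Short lacI and lacZα fragments annotated near the terminators appear to be non-functional backbone remnants.

The payload is a synthetic open reading frame flanked by attL1 and attL2 sites. It consists of a V5 epitope tag placed immediately upstream of mTagBFP2, a rapidly maturing monomeric blue fluorescent protein derived from Entacmaea quadricolor. No localisation signal is annotated, consistent with the stated purpose as a cytosolic blue reporter, and the V5 tag allows antibody-based detection in addition to direct fluorescence. The entry clone carries no eukaryotic promoter or polyadenylation signal of its own. These are supplied when the attL sites recombine in an LR Clonase reaction with compatible 5′ and 3′ entry clones and a destination vector, placing V5-mTagBFP2 in the middle position between a chosen promoter and a 3′ element. The record lists restriction enzyme cloning as the method used to build the insert, but the cloning sites are not specified.
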