Addgene plasmid #224484: pME V5-mTagBFP2 (JDW 830)
Purpose: Gateway compatible middle entry clone containing V5 tagged mTagBFP2 (Cytosolic blue fluorescent reporter)
Depositing lab: Joshua Wythe. Depositing organization: University of Virginia. Publication: MultiSite Assembly of Gateway Induced Clones (MAGIC): a flexible cloning toolbox for use in vertebrate model systems. Gillespie WB 3rd, Zhang Y, Ruiz OE, Cerda J 3rd, Ortiz-Guzman J, Sherman M, Turner WD, Largoza G, Mosser LE, Fujimoto E, Chien CB, Kwan KM, Arenkiel BR, Devine WP, Wythe JD. Development. 2025 Nov 15;152(22):dev204308. doi: 10.1242/dev.204308. Epub 2025 Nov 13. PubMed 41230856.
Backbone
  Vector backbone: pDONR221
  Vector type: Gateway cloning
Growth in bacteria
  Bacterial resistance: Kanamycin, 50 μg/mL
  Growth temperature: 37°C
  Growth strain: DH5alpha
  Copy number: High Copy
Gene/Insert
  Gene/Insert name: V5-mTagBFP2
  Species: Synthetic
  Cloning method: Restriction Enzyme; 5′ cloning site unknown (unknown if destroyed)
Terms and licenses: Academic/Nonprofit Terms; Industry Terms: Not Available to Industry
Depositor comments: Please visit https://doi.org/10.1101/2024.07.13.603267 for bioRxiv preprint.
How to cite: pME V5-mTagBFP2 (JDW 830) was a gift from Joshua Wythe (Addgene plasmid # 224484 ; http://n2t.net/addgene:224484 ; RRID:Addgene_224484)
